>Addgene plasmid #79806 | pTag-RFP-C-h-Rab11a | depositor full sequence | sequence record 149417 | Full Sequence
TAGTTATTAATAGTAATCAATTACGGGGTCATTAGTTCATAGCCCATATATGGAGTTCCGCGTTACATAA
CTTACGGTAAATGGCCCGCCTGGCTGACCGCCCAACGACCCCCGCCCATTGACGTCAATAATGACGTATG
TTCCCATAGTAACGCCAATAGGGACTTTCCATTGACGTCAATGGGTGGAGTATTTACGGTAAACTGCCCA
CTTGGCAGTACATCAAGTGTATCATATGCCAAGTACGCCCCCTATTGACGTCAATGACGGTAAATGGCCC
GCCTGGCATTATGCCCAGTACATGACCTTATGGGACTTTCCTACTTGGCAGTACATCTACGTATTAGTCA
TCGCTATTACCATGGTGATGCGGTTTTGGCAGTACATCAATGGGCGTGGATAGCGGTTTGACTCACGGGG
ATTTCCAAGTCTCCACCCCATTGACGTCAATGGGAGTTTGTTTTGGCACCAAAATCAACGGGACTTTCCA
AAATGTCGTAACAACTCCGCCCCATTGACGCAAATGGGCGGTAGGCGTGTACGGTGGGAGGTCTATATAA
GCAGAGCTGGTTTAGTGAACCGTCAGATCCGCTAGCGCTACCGGTCGCCACCATGGTGTCTAAGGGCGAA
GAGCTGATTAAGGAGAACATGCACATGAAGCTGTACATGGAGGGCACCGTGAACAACCACCACTTCAAGT
GCACATCCGAGGGCGAAGGCAAGCCCTACGAGGGCACCCAGACCATGAGAATCAAGGTGGTCGAGGGCGG
CCCTCTCCCCTTCGCCTTCGACATCCTGGCTACCAGCTTCATGTACGGCAGCAGAACCTTCATCAACCAC
ACCCAGGGCATCCCCGACTTCTTTAAGCAGTCCTTCCCTGAGGGCTTCACATGGGAGAGAGTCACCACAT
ACGAAGACGGGGGCGTGCTGACCGCTACCCAGGACACCAGCCTCCAGGACGGCTGCCTCATCTACAACGT
CAAGATCAGAGGGGTGAACTTCCCATCCAACGGCCCTGTGATGCAGAAGAAAACACTCGGCTGGGAGGCC
AACACCGAGATGCTGTACCCCGCTGACGGCGGCCTGGAAGGCAGAAGCGACATGGCCCTGAAGCTCGTGG
GCGGGGGCCACCTGATCTGCAACTTCAAGACCACATACAGATCCAAGAAACCCGCTAAGAACCTCAAGAT
GCCCGGCGTCTACTATGTGGACCACAGACTGGAAAGAATCAAGGAGGCCGACAAAGAGACCTACGTCGAG
CAGCACGAGGTGGCTGTGGCCAGATACTGCGACCTCCCTAGCAAACTGGGGCACAAACTTAATTCCGGAC
TCAGATCTCGAGCTCAAATGGGCACCCGCGACGACGAGTACGACTACCTCTTTAAAGTTGTCCTTATTGG
AGATTCTGGTGTTGGAAAGAGTAATCTCCTGTCTCGATTTACTCGAAATGAGTTTAATCTGGAAAGCAAG
AGCACCATTGGAGTAGAGTTTGCAACAAGAAGCATCCAGGTTGATGGAAAAACAATAAAGGCACAGATAT
GGGACACAGCAGGGCAAGAGCGATATCGAGCTATAACATCAGCATATTATCGTGGAGCTGTAGGTGCCTT
ATTGGTTTATGACATTGCTAAACATCTCACATATGAAAATGTAGAGCGATGGCTGAAAGAACTGAGAGAT
CATGCTGATAGTAACATTGTTATCATGCTTGTGGGCAATAAGAGTGATCTACGTCATCTCAGGGCAGTTC
CTACAGATGAAGCAAGAGCTTTTGCAGAAAAGAATGGTTTGTCATTCATTGAAACTTCGGCCCTAGACTC
TACAAATGTAGAAGCTGCTTTTCAGACAATTTTAACAGAGATTTACCGCATTGTTTCTCAGAAGCAAATG
TCAGACAGACGCGAAAATGACATGTCTCCAAGCAACAATGTGGTTCCTATTCATGTTCCACCAACCACTG
AAAACAAGCCAAAGGTGCAGTGCTGTCAGAACATCTAAGGATCCACCGGATCTAGATAACTGATCATAAT
CAGCCATACCACATTTGTAGAGGTTTTACTTGCTTTAAAAAACCTCCCACACCTCCCCCTGAACCTGAAA
CATAAAATGAATGCAATTGTTGTTGTTAACTTGTTTATTGCAGCTTATAATGGTTACAAATAAAGCAATA
GCATCACAAATTTCACAAATAAAGCATTTTTTTCACTGCATTCTAGTTGTGGTTTGTCCAAACTCATCAA
TGTATCTTAACGCGTAAATTGTAAGCGTTAATATTTTGTTAAAATTCGCGTTAAATTTTTGTTAAATCAG
CTCATTTTTTAACCAATAGGCCGAAATCGGCAAAATCCCTTATAAATCAAAAGAATAGACCGAGATAGGG
TTGAGTGTTGTTCCAGTTTGGAACAAGAGTCCACTATTAAAGAACGTGGACTCCAACGTCAAAGG
[49 nt withheld, positions 2446-2494]
T
[91 nt withheld, positions 2496-2586]
G
[124 nt withheld, positions 2588-2711]
CAGGTGGCACTTTTCGGGGAAATGTGCGCGGAACCCCTATTTGTTTATTTTTCTAAATACATTCAAATAT
GTATCCGCTCATGAGACAATAACCCTGATAAATGCTTCAATAATATTGAAAAAGGAAGAGTCCTGAGGCG
GAAAGAACCAGCTGTGGAATGTGTGTCAGTTAGGGTGTGGAAAGTCCCCAGGCTCCCCAGCAGGCAGAAG
TATGCAAAGCATGCATCTCAATTAGTCAGCAACCAGGTGTGGAAAGTCCCCAGGCTCCCCAGCAGGCAGA
AGTATGCAAAGCATGCATCTCAATTAGTCAGCAACCATAGTCCCGCCCCTAACTCCGCCCATCCCGCCCC
TAACTCCGCCCAGTTCCGCCCATTCTCCGCCCCATGGCTGACTAATTTTTTTTATTTATGCAGAGGCCGA
GGCCGCCTCGGCCTCTGAGCTATTCCAGAAGTAGTGAGGAGGCTTTTTTGGAGGCCTAGGCTTTTGCAAA
GATCGATCAAGAGACAGGATGAGGATCGTTTCGCATGATTGAACAAGATGGATTGCACGCAGGTTCTCCG
GCCGCTTGGGTGGAGAGGCTATTCGGCTATGACTGGGCACAACAGACAATCGGCTGCTCTGATGCCGCCG
TGTTCCGGCTGTCAGCGCAGGGGCGCCCGGTTCTTTTTGTCAAGACCGACCTGTCCGGTGCCCTGAATGA
ACTGCAAGACGAGGCAGCGCGGCTATCGTGGCTGGCCACGACGGGCGTTCCTTGCGCAGCTGTGCTCGAC
GTTGTCACTGAAGCGGGAAGGGACTGGCTGCTATTGGGCGAAGTGCCGGGGCAGGATCTCCTGTCATCTC
ACCTTGCTCCTGCCGAGAAAGTATCCATCATGGCTGATGCAATGCGGCGGCTGCATACGCTTGATCCGGC
TACCTGCCCATTCGACCACCAAGCGAAACATCGCATCGAGCGAGCACGTACTCGGATGGAAGCCGGTCTT
GTCGATCAGGATGATCTGGACGAAGAGCATCAGGGGCTCGCGCCAGCCGAACTGTTCGCCAGGCTCAAGG
CGAGCATGCCCGACGGCGAGGATCTCGTCGTGACCCATGGCGATGCCTGCTTGCCGAATATCATGGTGGA
AAATGGCCGCTTTTCTGGATTCATCGACTGTGGCCGGCTGGGTGTGGCGGACCGCTATCAGGACATAGCG
TTGGCTACCCGTGATATTGCTGAAGAGCTTGGCGGCGAATGGGCTGACCGCTTCCTCGTGCTTTACGGTA
TCGCCGCTCCCGATTCGCAGCGCATCGCCTTCTATCGCCTTCTTGACGAGTTCTTCTGAGCGGGACTCTG
GGGTTCGAAATGACCGACCAAGCGACGCCCAACCTGCCATCACGAGATTTCGATTCCACCGCCGCCTTCT
ATGAAAGGTTGGGCTTCGGAATCGTTTTCCGGGACGCCGGCTGGATGATCCTCCAGCGCGGGGATCTCAT
GCTGGAGTTCTTCGCCCACCCTAGGGGGAGGCTAACTGAAACACGGAAGGAGACAATACCGGAAGGAACC
CGCGCTATGACGGCAATAAAAAGACAGAATAAAACGCACGGTGTTGGGTCGTTTGTTCATAAACGCGGGG
TTCGGTCCCAGGGCTGGCACTCTGTCGATACCCCACCGAGACCCCATTGGGGCCAATACGCCCGCGTTTC
TTCCTTTTCCCCACCCCACCCCCCAAGTTCGGGTGAAGGCCCAGGGCTCGCAGCCAACGTCGGGGCGGCA
GGCCCTGCCATAGCCTCAGGTTACTCATATATACTTTAGATTGATTTAAAACTTCATTTTTAATTTAAAA
GGATCTAGGTGAAGATCCTTTTTGATAATCTCATGACCAAAATCCCTTAACGTGAGTTTTCGTTCCACTG
AGCGTCAGACCCCGTAGAAAAGATCAAAGGATCTTCTTGAGATCCTTTTTTTCTGCGCGTAATCTGCTGC
TTGCAAACAAAAAAACCACCGCTACCAGCGGTGGTTTGTTTGCCGGATCAAGAGCTACCAACTCTTTTTC
CGAAGGTAACTGGCTTCAGCAGAGCGCAGATACCAAATACTGTCCTTCTAGTGTAGCCGTAGTTAGGCCA
CCACTTCAAGAACTCTGTAGCACCGCCTACATACCTCGCTCTGCTAATCCTGTTACCAGTGGCTGCTGCC
AGTGGCGATAAGTCGTGTCTTACCGGGTTGGACTCAAGACGATAGTTACCGGATAAGGCGCAGCGGTCGG
GCTGAACGGGGGGTTCGTGCACACAGCCCAGCTTGGAGCGAACGACCTACACCGAACTGAGATACCTACA
GCGTGAGCTATGAGAAAGCGCCACGCTTCCCGAAGGGAGAAAGGCGGACAGGTATCCGGTAAGCGGCAGG
GTCGGAACAGGAGAGCGCACGAGGGAGCTTCCAGGGGGAAACGCCTGGTATCTTTATAGTCCTGTCGGGT
TTCGCCACCTCTGACTTGAGCGTCGATTTTTGTGATGCTCGTCAGGGGGGCGGAGCCTATGGAAAAACGC
CAGCAACGCGGCCTTTTTACGGTTCCTGGCCTTTTGCTGGCCTTTTGCTCACATGTTCTTTCCTGCGTTA
TCCCCTGATTCTGTGGATAACCGTATTACCGCCATGCAT
Features (pLannotate 1.2.2; 15 found; start..end, strand, type, name):
     61..364     +  enhancer       CMV enhancer: human cytomegalovirus immediate early enhancer
    365..568     +  promoter       CMV promoter: human cytomegalovirus (CMV) immediate early promoter
    613..1324    +  CDS            TagRFP (fragment): monomeric derivative of red fluorescent protein from Entacmaea quadricolor (Merzlyak et al., 2007) mammalian codon-optimized
   1324..1347    +  misc_feature   MCS (fragment): multiple cloning site
   1348..1995    +  CDS            RAB11A: RB11A_HUMAN - Also known as RAB11. Experimental evidence at protein level: Swiss-Prot protein existence level 1. The small GTPases Rab are key regulators of intracellular membrane trafficking, from the formation of transport vesicles to their fusion with membranes. Rabs cycle between an inactive GDP-bound form and an active GTP-bound form that is able to recruit to membranes different set of downstream effectors directly responsible for vesicle formation, movement, tethering and fusion. The small Rab GTPase RAB11A regulates endocytic recycling. Acts as a major regulator of membrane delivery du
   2021..2105    +  CDS            large T antigen (fragment): large T antigen from SV40 (simian virus 40)
   2128..2249    +  polyA_signal   SV40 poly(A) signal: SV40 polyadenylation signal
   2283..2711    -  rep_origin     f1 ori (sequence partly withheld): f1 bacteriophage origin of replication; arrow indicates direction of (+) strand synthesis
   2738..2842    +  promoter       AmpR promoter: bla
   2844..3201    +  promoter       SV40 promoter: SV40 enhancer and early promoter
   3236..4030    +  CDS            NeoR/KanR: aminoglycoside phosphotransferase from Tn5; aph(3')-II (or nptII); confers resistance to neomycin, kanamycin, and G418 (Geneticin®)
   4051..4203    +  CDS            ble (fragment): BLE_KLEPN - Experimental evidence at protein level: Swiss-Prot protein existence level 1. Binding protein with a strong affinity to the bleomycin family of antibiotics. Binds to CL990; an antimitotic-antibiotic compound. From Klebsiella pneumoniae.
   4262..4309    +  polyA_signal   HSV TK poly(A) signal: herpes simplex virus thymidine kinase polyadenylation signal (Cole and Stacy, 1985)
   4400..4416    -  polyA_signal   bGH poly(A) signal (fragment): bovine growth hormone polyadenylation signal
   4638..5226    +  rep_origin     ori: high-copy-number ColE1/pMB1/pBR322/pUC origin of replication
