[The description below was written by a language model from this plasmid's Addgene catalogue record, the feature table of its GenBank file and pLannotate feature annotations shown in this document.]
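Description:
pTag-RFP-C-h-Rab11a is a 5,340 bp mammalian expression plasmid built on the Evrogen pTagRFP-C backbone and designed to produce human Rab11a fused at its N terminus to the monomeric red fluorescent protein TagRFP. Transcription is driven by the human cytomegalovirus immediate early enhancer and promoter. The mammalian codon-optimized TagRFP coding sequence, preceded by a Kozak consensus, runs through a short remnant of the multiple cloning site into the RAB11A open reading frame, and the transcript is terminated by an SV40 polyadenylation signal. Placing the fluorophore at the N terminus leaves the Rab C terminus free, which is generally important because Rab GTPases are lipid-modified there for membrane attachment. The insert was introduced by restriction cloning, but the sites used are not recorded.

The plasmid is propagated in E. coli through a high-copy ColE1/pUC-type origin and selected with kanamycin. The Tn5 NeoR/KanR gene sits behind both a bacterial (bla) promoter and the SV40 enhancer/early promoter and is followed by an HSV TK poly(A) signal, so the same marker can provide G418 selection in mammalian cells. An f1 origin is also present. Short annotated fragments of SV40 large T antigen, ble and bGH poly(A) appear to be backbone remnants or partial matches rather than functional elements.

Rab11a regulates endocytic recycling, so the fusion serves as a red fluorescent marker of recycling endosomal membranes for live or fixed cell imaging and colocalization studies. The two partial GenBank records cover only short stretches, one of which annotates TagRFP. Their keyword mentions a c-Myc suffix, but no Myc tag is annotated in the full sequence.
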