Addgene plasmid #79806: pTag-RFP-C-h-Rab11a
Purpose: Express TagRFP labeled human Rab11a (GTPase located on recycling endosomal membranes).
Depositing lab: James Johnson. Depositing organization: University of British Columbia. Publication: Inter-domain tagging implicates caveolin-1 in insulin receptor trafficking and Erk signaling bias in pancreatic beta-cells. Boothe T, Lim GE, Cen H, Skovso S, Piske M, Li SN, Nabi IR, Gilon P, Johnson JD. Mol Metab. 2016 Feb 10;5(5):366-78. doi: 10.1016/j.molmet.2016.01.009. eCollection 2016 May. S2212-8778(16)00021-1 PubMed 27110488.
Backbone
  Vector backbone: pTagRFP-C vector
  Backbone manufacturer: Evrogen
  Vector type: Mammalian Expression
Growth in bacteria
  Bacterial resistance: Kanamycin, 50 μg/mL
  Growth temperature: 37°C
  Growth strain: DH5alpha
  Copy number: Unknown
Gene/Insert
  Gene/Insert name: Rab11a
  Species: H. sapiens (human)
  Entrez Gene: RAB11A (a.k.a. YL8)
  Promoter: CMV
  Tag / fusion protein: TagRFP (N terminal on backbone)
  Cloning method: Restriction Enzyme; 5′ cloning site unknown (unknown if destroyed); 3′ cloning site unknown (unknown if destroyed)
  Sequencing primers: 5′ TagRFPmKate-F1 (AGGCCGACAAAGAGACCTAC); 3′ SV40pA-R
Terms and licenses: Academic/Nonprofit Terms; Industry Terms
How to cite: pTag-RFP-C-h-Rab11a was a gift from James Johnson (Addgene plasmid # 79806 ; http://n2t.net/addgene:79806 ; RRID:Addgene_79806)
