LOCUS       Exported 835 bp ds-DNA linear SYN 04-JUN-2021
DEFINITION  Express TagRFP labeled human Rab11a (GTPase located on recycling
            endosomal membranes)..
ACCESSION   .
VERSION     .
KEYWORDS    pTag-RFP-C-h-Rab11a-c-Myc
SOURCE      synthetic DNA construct
  ORGANISM  synthetic DNA construct
REFERENCE   1 (bases 1 to 835)
  AUTHORS   Boothe T, Lim GE, Cen H, Skovso S, Piske M, Li SN, Nabi IR, Gilon P,
            Johnson JD
  TITLE     Inter-domain tagging implicates caveolin-1 in insulin receptor
            trafficking and Erk signaling bias in pancreatic beta-cells.
  JOURNAL   Mol Metab. 2016 Feb 10;5(5):366-78. doi:
            10.1016/j.molmet.2016.01.009. eCollection 2016 May.
  PUBMED    27110488
REFERENCE   2 (bases 1 to 835)
  AUTHORS   .
  TITLE     Direct Submission
  JOURNAL   Exported Jun 4, 2021 from SnapGene Server 1.1.58
            http://www.snapgene.com
FEATURES             Location/Qualifiers
     source          1..835
                     /organism="synthetic DNA construct"
                     /mol_type="other DNA"
     regulatory      48..57
                     /regulatory_class="other"
                     /note="vertebrate consensus sequence for strong initiation
                     of translation (Kozak, 1987)"
     CDS             54..764
                     /codon_start=1
                     /product="monomeric derivative of red fluorescent protein
                     from Entacmaea quadricolor (Merzlyak et al., 2007)"
                     /label=TagRFP
                     /note="mammalian codon-optimized"
                     /translation="MVSKGEELIKENMHMKLYMEGTVNNHHFKCTSEGEGKPYEGTQTM
                     RIKVVEGGPLPFAFDILATSFMYGSRTFINHTQGIPDFFKQSFPEGFTWERVTTYEDGG
                     VLTATQDTSLQDGCLIYNVKIRGVNFPSNGPVMQKKTLGWEANTEMLYPADGGLEGRSD
                     MALKLVGGGHLICNFKTTYRSKKPAKNLKMPGVYYVDHRLERIKEADKETYVEQHEVAV
                     ARYCDLPSKLGHKLN"
ORIGIN
        1 agcagagctg gtttagtgaa ccgtcagatc cgctagcgct accggtcgcc accatggtgt
       61 ctaagggcga agagctgatt aaggagaaca tgcacatgaa gctgtacatg gagggcaccg
      121 tgaacaacca ccacttcaag tgcacatccg agggcgaagg caagccctac gagggcaccc
      181 agaccatgag aatcaaggtg gtcgagggcg gccctctccc cttcgccttc gacatcctgg
      241 ctaccagctt catgtacggc agcagaacct tcatcaacca cacccagggc atccccgact
      301 tctttaagca gtccttccct gagggcttca catgggagag agtcaccaca tacgaagacg
      361 ggggcgtgct gaccgctacc caggacacca gcctccagga cggctgcctc atctacaacg
      421 tcaagatcag aggggtgaac ttcccatcca acggccctgt gatgcagaag aaaacactcg
      481 gctgggaggc caacaccgag atgctgtacc ccgctgacgg cggcctggaa ggcagaagcg
      541 acatggccct gaagctcgtg ggcgggggcc acctgatctg caacttcaag accacataca
      601 gatccaagaa acccgctaag aacctcaaga tgcccggcgt ctactatgtg gaccacagac
      661 tggaaagaat caaggaggcc gacaaagaga cctacgtcga gcagcacgag gtggctgtgg
      721 ccagatactg cgacctccct agcaaactgg ggcacaaact taattccgga ctcagatctc
      781 gagctcaaat gggcacccgc gacgacgagt acgactacct ctttaaagtt gtcct
//
