LOCUS       Exported 907 bp ds-DNA linear SYN 08-JUL-2021
DEFINITION  Express TagRFP labeled human Rab11a (GTPase located on recycling
            endosomal membranes)..
ACCESSION   .
VERSION     .
KEYWORDS    pTag-RFP-C-h-Rab11a-c-Myc
SOURCE      synthetic DNA construct
  ORGANISM  synthetic DNA construct
REFERENCE   1 (bases 1 to 907)
  AUTHORS   Boothe T, Lim GE, Cen H, Skovso S, Piske M, Li SN, Nabi IR, Gilon P,
            Johnson JD
  TITLE     Inter-domain tagging implicates caveolin-1 in insulin receptor
            trafficking and Erk signaling bias in pancreatic beta-cells.
  JOURNAL   Mol Metab. 2016 Feb 10;5(5):366-78. doi:
            10.1016/j.molmet.2016.01.009. eCollection 2016 May.
  PUBMED    27110488
REFERENCE   2 (bases 1 to 907)
  AUTHORS   .
  TITLE     Direct Submission
  JOURNAL   Exported Jul 8, 2021 from SnapGene Server 1.1.58
            http://www.snapgene.com
FEATURES             Location/Qualifiers
     source          1..907
                     /organism="synthetic DNA construct"
                     /mol_type="other DNA"
ORIGIN
        1 acaagttaac aacaacaatt gcattcattt tatgtttcag gttcaggggg aggtgtggga
       61 ggttttttaa agcaagtaaa acctctacaa atgtggtatg gctgattatg atcagttatc
      121 tagatccggt ggatccttag atgttctgac agcactgcac ctttggcttg ttttcagtgg
      181 ttggtggaac atgaatagga accacattgt tgcttggaga catgtcattt tcgcgtctgt
      241 ctgacatttg cttctgagaa acaatgcggt aaatctctgt taaaattgtc tgaaaagcag
      301 cttctacatt tgtagagtct agggccgaag tttcaatgaa tgacaaacca ttcttttctg
      361 caaaagctct tgcttcatct gtaggaactg ccctgagatg acgtagatca ctcttattgc
      421 ccacaagcat gataacaatg ttactatcag catgatctct cagttctttc agccatcgct
      481 ctacattttc atatgtgaga tgtttagcaa tgtcataaac caataaggca cctacagctc
      541 cacgataata tgctgatgtt atagctcgat atcgctcttg ccctgctgtg tcccatatct
      601 gtgcctttat tgtttttcca tcaacctgga tgcttcttgt tgcaaactct actccaatgg
      661 tgctcttgct ttccagatta aactcatttc gagtaaatcg agacaggaga ttactctttc
      721 caacaccaga atctccaata aggacaactt taaagaggta gtcgtactcg tcgtcgcggg
      781 tgcccatttg agctcgagat ctgagtccgg aattaagttt gtgccccagt ttgctaggga
      841 ggtcgcagta tctggccaca gccacctcgt gctgctcgac gtaggtctct ttgtcggcct
      901 ccttgat
//
